Addgene plasmid #158981: pKL12-GCaMP6f-pHuji bb118
Purpose: Constitutive expression (sigma 70 promoter) of GCaMP6f tethered to pHuji fluorophores in E. coli.
Depositing lab: Joel Kralj. Depositing organization: University of Colorado, Boulder. Publication: Membrane voltage dysregulation driven by metabolic dysfunction underlies bactericidal activity of aminoglycosides. Bruni GN, Kralj JM. eLife. 2020 Aug 4;9. pii: 58706. doi: 10.7554/eLife.58706. PubMed 32748785.
Backbone
  Vector backbone: bb118
  Backbone size w/o insert (bp): 2094
  Total vector size (bp): 4473
  Vector type: Bacterial Expression
Growth in bacteria
  Bacterial resistance: Ampicillin, 100 μg/mL
  Growth temperature: 37°C
  Growth strain: DH5alpha
  Copy number: High Copy
Gene/Insert
  Gene/Insert name: GCaMP6f-pHuji
  Species: Synthetic
  Insert size (bp): 2094
  Mutation: codon optimized for e. coli from Addgene#100833 and addgene#61555
  Promoter: Bba_J23118 (sigma 70)
  Cloning method: Gibson Cloning
  Sequencing primers: 5′ tgccacctgacgtctaagaa; 3′ gctcactcaaaggcggtaat
Resource information
  A portion of this plasmid was derived from a plasmid made by: https://www.nature.com/articles/nature12354 |and| https://rupress.org/jcb/article/207/3/419/37797/pHuji-a-pH-sensitive-red-fluorescent-protein-for
Terms and licenses: Academic/Nonprofit Terms; Industry Terms: Not Available to Industry
Depositor comments: GCaMP6f was engineered in the paper above, then codon optimized for E. coli on a G-block and cloned into our bb118 backbone to facilitate constitutive expression. Similarly pHuji was engineered in the other paper above, then codon optimized for E. coli on a G-block and cloned into our bb118 backbone to facilitate constitutive expression. There is a flexible peptide linker between the two sensors. Please visit https://doi.org/10.1101/2020.04.23.058362 for bioRxiv preprint.
How to cite: pKL12-GCaMP6f-pHuji bb118 was a gift from Joel Kralj (Addgene plasmid # 158981 ; http://n2t.net/addgene:158981 ; RRID:Addgene_158981)
