[The description below was written by a language model from this plasmid's Addgene catalogue record and pLannotate feature annotations shown in this document.]
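Description:
pKL12-GCaMP6f-pHuji bb118 is a small, high-copy bacterial expression plasmid of roughly 4.5 kb, built on the depositor's bb118 backbone for constitutive production of a dual fluorescent sensor in E. coli. It replicates from a ColE1/pUC-type origin and is selected with ampicillin through a β-lactamase gene driven by its native bla promoter. The backbone follows BioBrick conventions: a BioBrick prefix and a putative transcription terminator sit upstream of the expression cassette, insulating it from read-through.

The payload is a single synthetic open reading frame in which the green calcium indicator GCaMP6f is joined by a flexible peptide linker to pHuji, a pH-sensitive red fluorescent protein. Both parts were codon-optimized for E. coli, synthesized as gene fragments and assembled by Gibson cloning. Transcription is driven by the sigma 70-dependent Anderson-series promoter BBa_J23118, so no inducer is needed. The automated annotation labels this element as a fragment of the closely related J23119 promoter, and it calls the red protein mApple, which is consistent with pHuji being an mApple derivative. A ribosome binding site derived from phage T7 gene 10 precedes the start codon. Downstream of the fusion lie a 5S rRNA segment and part of the rrnB T1 terminator, which end transcription.

Tethering the two sensors allows calcium-dependent green fluorescence and pH-dependent red fluorescence to be read from the same molecule in live bacteria. The associated study examined membrane voltage dysregulation and metabolic dysfunction in aminoglycoside killing. The record lists the same size for backbone and insert, so those individual figures should be treated with caution.
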