Features (pLannotate 1.2.2; 11 found; start..end, strand, type, name):
      1..44      -  terminator     bacterial terminator: putative bacterial transcription terminator
     47..68      +  misc_feature   BioBrick prefix: BioBrick prefix for parts that do not start with "ATG"
     69..94      +  promoter       J23119(SpeI) promoter (fragment): bacterial promoter (Registry of Standard Biological Parts BBa J23119) modified to end with an SpeI site
    105..122     +  RBS            RBS (fragment): efficient ribosome binding site from bacteriophage T7 gene 10 (Olins and Rangwala, 1989)
    134..1483    +  CDS            GCaMP6f: improved fluorescent protein-based calcium sensor (Chen et al., 2013)
   1520..2224    +  CDS            mApple: mApple is a basic (constitutively fluorescent) red fluorescent protein published in 2008, derived from Discosoma sp.. It is reported to be a rapidly-maturing monomer with high acid sensitivity.
   2331..2446    +  ncRNA          5S rRNA: Accession: RF00001 - 5S ribosomal RNA
   2450..2487    +  terminator     rrnB T1 terminator (fragment): transcription terminator T1 from the E. coli rrnB gene
   2665..3253    -  rep_origin     ori: high-copy-number ColE1/pMB1/pBR322/pUC origin of replication
   3424..4284    -  CDS            AmpR: β-lactamase; bla; confers resistance to ampicillin, carbenicillin, and related antibiotics
   4285..4389    -  promoter       AmpR promoter: bla
>Addgene plasmid #158981 | pKL12-GCaMP6f-pHuji bb118 | addgene full sequence | sequence record 311385 | Addgene NGS Result
ATTTCAGATAAAAAAAATCCTTAGCTTTCGCTAAGGATGATTTCTGGAATTCGCGGCCGCTTCTAGAGTT
GACGGCTAGCTCAGTCCTAGGTATTGTGCTAGCATTAACTTTAAGAAGGAGATATACATACCCATGGGTT
CTCATCATCATCATCATCATGGTATGGCTAGCATGACTGGTGGACAGCAAATGGGTCGGGATCTGTACGA
CGATGACGATAAGGATCTCGCCACCATGGTCGACTCATCACGTCGTAAGTGGAATAAGACAGGTCACGCA
GTCAGAGCTATAGGTCGGCTGAGCTCACTCGAGAACGTCTATATCAAGGCCGACAAGCAGAAGAACGGCA
TCAAGGCGAACTTCAAGATCCGCCACAACATCGAGGACGGCGGCGTGCAGCTCGCCTACCACTACCAGCA
GAACACCCCCATCGGCGACGGCCCCGTGCTGCTGCCCGACAACCACTACCTGAGCGTGCAGTCCAAACTT
TCGAAAGACCCCAACGAGAAGCGCGATCACATGGTCCTGCTGGAGTTCGTGACCGCCGCCGGGATCACTC
TCGGCATGGACGAGCTGTACAAGGGCGGTACCGGAGGGAGCATGGTGAGCAAGGGCGAGGAGCTGTTCAC
CGGGGTGGTGCCCATCCTGGTCGAGCTGGACGGCGACGTAAACGGCCACAAGTTCAGCGTGTCCGGCGAG
GGTGAGGGCGATGCCACCTACGGCAAGCTGACCCTGAAGTTCATCTGCACCACCGGCAAGCTGCCCGTGC
CCTGGCCCACCCTCGTGACCACCCTGACCTACGGCGTGCAGTGCTTCAGCCGCTACCCCGACCACATGAA
GCAGCACGACTTCTTCAAGTCCGCCATGCCCGAAGGCTACATCCAGGAGCGCACCATCTTCTTCAAGGAC
GACGGCAACTACAAGACCCGCGCCGAGGTGAAGTTCGAGGGCGACACCCTGGTGAACCGCATCGAGCTGA
AGGGCATCGACTTCAAGGAGGACGGCAACATCCTGGGGCACAAGCTGGAGTACAACCTGCCGGACCAACT
GACTGAAGAGCAGATCGCAGAATTTAAAGAGGAATTCTCCCTATTTAACAAGGACGGGGATGGGACAATA
ACAACCAAGGAGCTGGGGACGGTGATGCGGTCTCTGGGGCAGAACCCCACAGAAGCAGAGCTGCAGGACA
TGATCAATGAAGTAGATGCCGACGGTGACGGCACAATCGACTTCCCTGAGTTCCTGACAATGATGGCAAG
AAAAATGAAATACAGGGACACGGAAGAAGAAATTAGAGAAGCGTTCGGTGTGTTTGATAAGGATGGCAAT
GGCTACATCAGTGCAGCAGAGCTTCGCCACGTGATGACAAACCTTGGAGAGAAGTTAACAGATGAAGAGG
TTGATGAAATGATCAGGGAAGCAGACATCGATGGGGATGGTCAGGTAAACTACGAAGAGTTTGTACAAAT
GATGACAGCGAAGGGTGGATCCGGTGGTAGCGGTGGTAGCGGTGGATCCGTTTCTAAAGGTGAAGAGAAC
AACATGGCTATTATCAAAGAGTTCATGAGGTTTAAGGTCCACATGGAAGGTTCAGTGAACGGCCATGAGT
TCGAAATCGAGGGTGAAGGCGAAGGTAGACCATACGAGGCGTTCCAGACTGCCAAACTGAAAGTCACTAA
AGGTGGACCTTTACCGTTTGCGTGGGATATCCTTTCTCCTCAATTTATGTATGGTTCAAAAGTTTATATT
AAACATCCAGCAGACATTCCTGATTATTTTAAATTGTCATTCCCTGAAGGTTTTAGATGGGAGAGAGTCA
TGAATTTCGAGGATGGTGGCATAATCCATGTTAATCAGGATTCTTCTTTACAGGATGGTGTGTTCATTTA
CAAAGTTAAGTTAAGGGGAACTAACTTTCCCTCAGATGGTCCAGTGATGCAAAAGAAGACGATGGGCTGG
GAAGCTTCAGAAGAAAGAATGTACCCAGAGGATGGCGCCTTAAAGTCCGAAATTAAATATCGTCTGAAAC
TGAAAGATGGCGGCCACTACGCAGCTGAAGTAAAGACTACTTATAAAGCTAAGAAACCAGTACAGTTACC
CGGTGCCTATATTGTCGATATAAAATTGGACATCGTCTCTCATAATGAAGATTATACTATCGTTGAACAG
TACGAGAGGGCTGAGGGCAGGCACTCTACCGGTGGTATGGACGAGTTGTATAAATGAGTTTAAACGGTCT
CCAGCTTGGCTGTTTTGGCGGATGAGAGAAGATTTTCAGCCTGATACAGATTAAATCAGAACGCAGAAGC
GGTCTGATAAAACAGAATTTGCCTGGCGGCAGTAGCGCGGTGGTCCCACCTGACCCCATGCCGAACTCAG
AAGTGAAACGCCGTAGCGCCGATGGTAGTGTGGGGTCTCCCCATGCGAGAGTAGGGAACTGCCAGGCATC
AAATAAAACGAAAGGCTCAGTCGAAAGACTGGGCCTTGGCTTCCTCGCTCACTGACTCGCTGCGCTCGGT
CGTTCGGCTGCGGCGAGCGGTATCAGCTCACTCAAAGGCGGTAATACGGTTATCCACAGAATCAGGGGAT
AACGCAGGAAAGAACATGTGAGCAAAAGGCCAGCAAAAGGCCAGGAACCGTAAAAAGGCCGCGTTGCTGG
CGTTTTTCCACAGGCTCCGCCCCCCTGACGAGCATCACAAAAATCGACGCTCAAGTCAGAGGTGGCGAAA
CCCGACAGGACTATAAAGATACCAGGCGTTTCCCCCTGGAAGCTCCCTCGTGCGCTCTCCTGTTCCGACC
CTGCCGCTTACCGGATACCTGTCCGCCTTTCTCCCTTCGGGAAGCGTGGCGCTTTCTCATAGCTCACGCT
GTAGGTATCTCAGTTCGGTGTAGGTCGTTCGCTCCAAGCTGGGCTGTGTGCACGAACCCCCCGTTCAGCC
CGACCGCTGCGCCTTATCCGGTAACTATCGTCTTGAGTCCAACCCGGTAAGACACGACTTATCGCCACTG
GCAGCAGCCACTGGTAACAGGATTAGCAGAGCGAGGTATGTAGGCGGTGCTACAGAGTTCTTGAAGTGGT
GGCCTAACTACGGCTACACTAGAAGAACAGTATTTGGTATCTGCGCTCTGCTGAAGCCAGTTACCTTCGG
AAAAAGAGTTGGTAGCTCTTGATCCGGCAAACAAACCACCGCTGGTAGCGGTGGTTTTTTTGTTTGCAAG
CAGCAGATTACGCGCAGAAAAAAAGGATCTCAAGAAGATCCTTTGATCTTTTCTACGGGGTCTGACGCTC
AGTGGAACGAAAACTCACGTTAAGGGATTTTGGTCATGAGATTATCAAAAAGGATCTTCACCTAGATCCT
TTTAAATTAAAAATGAAGTTTTAAATCAATCTAAAGTATATATGAGTAAACTTGGTCTGACAGTTACCAA
TGCTTAATCAGTGAGGCACCTATCTCAGCGATCTGTCTATTTCGTTCATCCATAGTTGCCTGACTCCCCG
TCGTGTAGATAACTACGATACGGGAGGGCTTACCATCTGGCCCCAGTGCTGCAATGATACCGCGAGACCC
ACGCTCACCGGCTCCAGATTTATCAGCAATAAACCAGCCAGCCGGAAGGGCCGAGCGCAGAAGTGGTCCT
GCAACTTTATCCGCCTCCATCCAGTCTATTAATTGTTGCCGGGAAGCTAGAGTAAGTAGTTCGCCAGTTA
ATAGTTTGCGCAACGTTGTTGCCATTGCTACAGGCATCGTGGTGTCACGCTCGTCGTTTGGTATGGCTTC
ATTCAGCTCCGGTTCCCAACGATCAAGGCGAGTTACATGATCCCCCATGTTGTGCAAAAAAGCGGTTAGC
TCCTTCGGTCCTCCGATCGTTGTCAGAAGTAAGTTGGCCGCAGTGTTATCACTCATGGTTATGGCAGCAC
TGCATAATTCTCTTACTGTCATGCCATCCGTAAGATGCTTTTCTGTGACTGGTGAGTACTCAACCAAGTC
ATTCTGAGAATAGTGTATGCGGCGACCGAGTTGCTCTTGCCCGGCGTCAATACGGGATAATACCGCGCCA
CATAGCAGAACTTTAAAAGTGCTCATCATTGGAAAACGTTCTTCGGGGCGAAAACTCTCAAGGATCTTAC
CGCTGTTGAGATCCAGTTCGATGTAACCCACTCGTGCACCCAACTGATCTTCAGCATCTTTTACTTTCAC
CAGCGTTTCTGGGTGAGCAAAAACAGGAAGGCAAAATGCCGCAAAAAAGGGAATAAGGGCGACACGGAAA
TGTTGAATACTCATACTCTTCCTTTTTCAATATTATTGAAGCATTTATCAGGGTTATTGTCTCATGAGCG
GATACATATTTGAATGTATTTAGAAAAATAAACAAATAGGGGTTCCGCGCACATTTCCCCGAAAAGTGCC
ACCTGACGTCTAAGAAACCATTATTATCATGACATTAACCTATAAAAATAGGCGTATCACGAGGCAGA
