>Addgene plasmid #158981 | pKL12-GCaMP6f-pHuji bb118 | depositor partial sequence | sequence record 307213 | Fw insert primer - tgccacctgacgtctaagaa
NNNNNNNNNNNNNTTNNCCTATAAANTAGGCGTATCACGAGGCAGAATTTCAGATAAAAAAAATCCTTAG
CTTTCGCTAAGGATGATTTCTGGAATTCGCGGCCGCTTCTAGAGTTGACGGCTAGCTCAGTCCTAGGTAT
TGTGCTAGCATTAACTTTAAGAAGGAGATATACATACCCATGGGTTCTCATCATCATCATCATCATGGTA
TGGCTAGCATGACTGGTGGACAGCAAATGGGTCGGGATCTGTACGACGATGACGATAAGGATCTCGCCAC
CATGGTCGACTCATCACGTCGTAAGTGGAATAAGACAGGTCACGCAGTCAGAGCTATAGGTCGGCTGAGC
TCACTCGAGAACGTCTATATCAAGGCCGACAAGCAGAAGAACGGCATCAAGGCGAACTTCAAGATCCGCC
ACAACATCGAGGACGGCGGCGTGCAGCTCGCCTACCACTACCAGCAGAACACCCCCATCGGCGACGGCCC
CGTGCTGCTGCCCGACAACCACTACCTGAGCGTGCAGTCCAAACTTTCGAAAGACCCCAACGAGAAGCGC
GATCACATGGTCCTGCTGGAGTTCGTGACCGCCGCCGGGATCACTCTCGGCATGGACGAGCTGTACAAGG
GCGGTACCGGAGGGAGCATGGTGAGCAAGGGCGAGGAGCTGTTCACCGGGGTGGTGCCCATCCTGGTCGA
GCTGGACGGCGACGTAAACGGCCACAAGTTCAGCGTGTCCGGCGAGGGTGAGGGCGATGCCACCTACGGC
AAGCTGACCCTGAAGTTCATCTGCACCACCGGCAAGCTGCCCGTGCCCTNNCCCACCCTCGTGACCACCC
TGACCTACGGCGTGCAGTGCTTCAGCCGCTACCCCGACCACATGAAGCAGCACGACTTCTTCAAGTCCGC
CATGCCCGANNNTACATCCAGGAGCGCACCATCTTNNTCANNCGACGGNANTACANACCCGCGCCGAGTG
AGTNGAGGNGANACCCTNNNANNCATCGAGCTGNNNNATCNACTTCNNNGNNGCANNNTNCTGGGGCNNN
ANN
