>Addgene plasmid #158981 | pKL12-GCaMP6f-pHuji bb118 | depositor partial sequence | sequence record 307214 | reverse primer insert
NNNNNNNNNNNTCNNNNNACCACCGGTAGAGTGCCTGCCCTCAGCCCTCTCGTACTGTTCAACGATAGTA
TAATCTTCATTATGAGAGACGATGTCCAATTTTATATCGACAATATAGGCACCGGGTAACTGTACTGGTT
TCTTAGCTTTATAAGTAGTCTTTACTTCAGCTGCGTAGTGGCCGCCATCTTTCAGTTTCAGACGATATTT
AATTTCGGACTTTAAGGCGCCATCCTCTGGGTACATTCTTTCTTCTGAAGCTTCCCAGCCCATCGTCTTC
TTTTGCATCACTGGACCATCTGAGGGAAAGTTAGTTCCCCTTAACTTAACTTTGTAAATGAACACACCAT
CCTGTAAAGAAGAATCCTGATTAACATGGATTATGCCACCATCCTCGAAATTCATGACTCTCTCCCATCT
AAAACCTTCAGGGAATGACAATTTAAAATAATCAGGAATGTCTGCTGGATGTTTAATATAAACTTTTGAA
CCATACATAAATTGAGGAGAAAGGATATCCCACGCAAACGGTAAAGGTCCACCTTTAGTGACTTTCAGTT
TGGCAGTCTGGAACGCCTCGTATGGTCTACCTTCGCCTTCACCCTCGATTTCGAACTCATGGCCGTTCAC
TGAACCTTCCATGTGGACCTTAAACCTCATGAACTCTTTGATAATAGCCATGTTGTTCTCTTCACCTTTA
GAAACGGATCCACCGCTACCACCGCTACCACCGGATCCACCCTTCGCTGTCATCATTTGTACAAACTCTT
CGTAGTTTACCTGACCATCCCCATCGATGTCTGCTTCCCTGATCATTTCATCAACCTCTTCATCTGTTAA
CTTCTCTCCAAGGTTTGTCATCACGTGGCGAAGCTCTGCTGCACTGATGTAGCCATTGCCATCCTTATCA
AACACACCGAACGCTTCTCTAATTTCTTCTTCCGTGTCCCTGTATTTCATTTTTCTTGCCATCATTGTCA
GGAACTCNGGNNGTCGATTGTGCCGTCACGTCGGCATCTACTTCATTGATCATGTCCTGCAGCTCTGCTT
CTNNNGGGGNNCTGCCCCANANACNGCATCNNCNGTCCCNNNNN
